Addgene plasmid #22597: Flag-HA-USP25
Depositing lab: Wade Harper. Depositing organization: Harvard Medical School. Publication: Defining the human deubiquitinating enzyme interaction landscape. Sowa ME, Bennett EJ, Gygi SP, Harper JW. Cell. 2009 Jul 23. 138(2):389-403. 10.1016/j.cell.2009.04.042 PubMed 19615732.
Backbone
  Vector backbone: pDEST_Tet_ON_CMV_N_FLAG_HA_PGK_puro
  Backbone manufacturer: Harper_Lab
  Vector type: Mammalian Expression, Retroviral
  Selectable markers: Puromycin
Growth in bacteria
  Bacterial resistance: Ampicillin, 100 μg/mL
  Growth temperature: 37°C
  Growth strain: DH5alpha
  Copy number: High Copy
Gene/Insert
  Gene/Insert name: USP25 (alt names: ubiquitin specific peptidase 25; USP21)
  Species: H. sapiens (human)
  Mutation: None
  GenBank ID: BC075792
  Entrez Gene: USP25 (a.k.a. USP21)
  Tag / fusion protein: HA (N terminal on backbone); FLAG (N terminal on backbone)
  Cloning method: Gateway Cloning; 5′ cloning site GATEWAY_LR (unknown if destroyed); 3′ cloning site GATEWAY_LR (unknown if destroyed)
  Sequencing primers: 5′ CMV_forward
Resource information
  A portion of this plasmid was derived from a plasmid made by: MGC/Open
Terms and licenses: Academic/Nonprofit Terms; Industry Terms: Not Available to Industry
How to cite: Flag-HA-USP25 was a gift from Wade Harper (Addgene plasmid # 22597)
