[The description below was written by a language model from this plasmid's Addgene catalogue record.]
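Description:
Flag-HA-USP25 is a retroviral mammalian expression plasmid carrying the human deubiquitinating enzyme USP25 (ubiquitin specific peptidase 25, listed with the alias USP21) as an unmutated open reading frame. The coding sequence, derived in part from an MGC/Open cDNA clone, was moved by a Gateway LR recombination reaction into a laboratory-built destination vector named pDEST_Tet_ON_CMV_N_FLAG_HA_PGK_puro. As that name indicates, the backbone supplies a CMV-based promoter in a Tet-On (tetracycline/doxycycline-responsive) configuration to drive the insert, tandem FLAG and HA epitopes fused to the N terminus of the protein, and a separate PGK promoter-driven puromycin resistance cassette for selecting transduced or transfected mammalian cells. The listing of a CMV forward sequencing primer is consistent with the insert sitting downstream of the CMV promoter. In bacteria the plasmid is maintained at high copy number under ampicillin selection.

No feature table accompanies the record, so details such as the retroviral LTRs, the packaging signal, the bacterial origin, the attB sites expected to flank the insert after LR recombination, and the exact arrangement of the tetracycline-responsive elements are not documented here and can only be inferred from the vector type and backbone name. The dual FLAG-HA tag suits single or sequential affinity purification and immunodetection of the tagged protein. The construct is associated with a systematic study of the interaction landscape of human deubiquitinating enzymes, so its likely use is the generation of puromycin-selected stable cell lines expressing tagged USP25 for purification of the enzyme and identification of its binding partners.
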