>Addgene plasmid #22597 | Flag-HA-USP25 | addgene partial sequence | sequence record 28398 | 22597 with CMV-F
CTCTCCCTATCAGTGATAGAGATCTCCCTATCAGTGATAGAGATCGTCGACGAGCTCGTTTAGTGAACCG
TCAGATCGCCTGGAGACGCCATCCACGCTGTTTTGACCTCCATAGAAGACACCGGGACCGATCCAGCCTC
CGGGGATCTGCCACCATGGACTACAAGGATGACGATGACAAGCTCGATGGAGGATACCCATACGATGTTC
CAGATTACGCTGCTCGAGGTTATCAAACAAGTTTGTACAAAAAAGTTGGCATGACCGTGGAGCAGAACGT
GCTGCAGCAGAGCGCGGCGCAGAAGCACCAGCAGACGTTTTTGAATCAACTGAGAGAAATTACGGGGATT
AATGACACCCAGATACTACAGCAAGCCTTGAAGGATAGTAATGGAAACTTGGAATTAGCAGTGGCTTTCC
TTACTGCGAAGAATGCTAAGACCCCTCAGCAGGAGGAGACAACTTACTACCAAACAGCACTTCCTGGCAA
TGATAGATACATCAGTGTGGGAAGCCAAGCAGATACAAATGTGATTGATCTCACTGGAGATGATAAAGAT
GATCTTCAGAGAGCAATTGCCTTGAGTTTGGCCGAATCAAACAGGGCATTCAGGGAGACTGGAATAACTG
ATGAGGAACAAGCCATTAGCAGAGTTCTTGAAGCCAGCCATAGCAGAGAATAAAGCATGTTTGAAGAGGA
CACCTACAGAAGTTTGGAGGGATT
